Addgene plasmid #60592: pAND_yfp
Purpose: used with pSpec to generate an AND gate without memory
Depositing lab: Christopher Voigt. Depositing organization: Massachusetts Institute of Technology. Publication: Permanent genetic memory with >1-byte capacity. Yang L, Nielsen AA, Fernandez-Rodriguez J, McClune CJ, Laub MT, Lu TK, Voigt CA. Nat Methods. 2014 Dec;11(12):1261-6. doi: 10.1038/nmeth.3147. Epub 2014 Oct 26. PubMed 25344638.
Backbone
  Vector backbone: unknown
  Vector type: Bacterial Expression
Growth in bacteria
  Bacterial resistance: Kanamycin, 50 μg/mL
  Growth temperature: 37°C
  Growth strain: DH10B
  Copy number: Unknown
Gene/Insert
  Gene/Insert name: AND_yfp
  Species: Synthetic
  Cloning method: Unknown
  Sequencing primers: 5′ unknown
Terms and licenses: Academic/Nonprofit Terms; Industry Terms: Not Available to Industry
How to cite: pAND_yfp was a gift from Christopher Voigt (Addgene plasmid # 60592 ; http://n2t.net/addgene:60592 ; RRID:Addgene_60592)
