[The description below was written by a language model from this plasmid's Addgene catalogue record and pLannotate feature annotations shown in this document.]
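Description:
pAND_yfp is a 7.8 kb bacterial expression plasmid carrying a synthetic transcriptional logic circuit with a yellow fluorescent protein output. According to the record, it is used together with a second plasmid, pSpec, to build an AND gate that lacks memory, apparently as a counterpart to the permanent genetic memory circuits of the associated study. The backbone is not named. The feature table shows a complete p15A origin, a medium-copy replicon compatible with ColE1-type plasmids, and a kanamycin resistance gene (aph(3')-Ia) for selection in E. coli. The short RSF ori, bom, tet promoter and TcR hits are only fragments, probably backbone remnants or sequence-similarity matches.

The payload is a series of same-strand transcription units, each closed by an rrnB T1 plus T7Te double terminator. A tet operator-containing promoter region (partly annotated as an H1-2O2 fragment, most likely because of shared tetO sequence) lies upstream of the Pseudomonas putida repressor SrpR. A tac promoter with a symmetric lac operator lies upstream of the Bacillus megaterium repressor BM3R1. Constitutively expressed lacI, followed by tetR, supplies the sensor repressors, so the two inputs should respond to IPTG and to tetracycline-type inducers.

Downstream, a J23119-derived promoter fragment precedes an unannotated stretch of roughly 800 bp that ends at a terminator pair, and this is followed by EYFP. The layout is consistent with a layered repressor design in which SrpR and BM3R1 jointly control an intermediate regulator that gates EYFP, giving fluorescence only when both inducers are present. However, the record identifies neither the gene in the unannotated region nor the promoter driving EYFP, and it does not describe what pSpec contributes.
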