Features (pLannotate 1.2.2; 26 found; start..end, strand, type, name):
      1..23      -  rep_origin     RSF ori (fragment): Plasmids containing the RSF 1030 origin of replication can be propagated in E. coli cells that contain additional plasmids with compatible origins.
     40..66      +  misc_feature   bom (fragment): basis of mobility region from pBR322
    165..220     -  rep_origin     RSF ori (fragment): Plasmids containing the RSF 1030 origin of replication can be propagated in E. coli cells that contain additional plasmids with compatible origins.
    308..852     -  rep_origin     p15A ori: Plasmids containing the medium-copy-number p15A origin of replication can be propagated in E. coli cells that contain a second plasmid with the ColE1 origin.
    941..1756    -  CDS            KanR: aminoglycoside phosphotransferase; aph(3')-Ia; confers resistance to kanamycin in bacteria or G418 (Geneticin®) in eukaryotes
   1881..1899    +  protein_bind   tet operator: tetO; bacterial operator O2 for the tetR and tetA genes tetracycline repressor TetR
   1905..1924    +  promoter       H1-2O2 promoter (fragment): doxycycline-inducible variant of the human H1 RNA promoter (Henriksen et al., 2007)
   2049..2687    +  CDS            srpR: SRPR_PSEPU - Experimental evidence at protein level: Swiss-Prot protein existence level 1. In conjunction with SrpS represses the srpABC operon. From Pseudomonas putida (Arthrobacter siderocapsulatus).
   2715..2786    +  terminator     rrnB T1 terminator: transcription terminator T1 from the E. coli rrnB gene
   2802..2829    +  terminator     T7Te terminator: phage T7 early transcription terminator
   2842..2870    +  promoter       tac promoter: strong E. coli promoter; hybrid between the trp and lac UV5 promoters
   2876..2895    +  protein_bind   lac operator (symmetric): The lac repressor binds to the lac operator to inhibit transcription in E. coli. This inhibition can be relieved by adding lactose or isopropyl-β-D-thiogalactopyranoside (IPTG). The symmetric lac operator was optimized for tight binding of lac repressor. lac repressor encoded by lacI
   3000..3575    +  CDS            bm3R1: BM3R1_BACME - Experimental evidence at protein level: Swiss-Prot protein existence level 1. Negatively controls the expression of the cytochrome p450BM-3 gene at the transcriptional level. From Bacillus megaterium.
   3602..3673    +  terminator     rrnB T1 terminator: transcription terminator T1 from the E. coli rrnB gene
   3689..3716    +  terminator     T7Te terminator: phage T7 early transcription terminator
   3755..3781    +  promoter       J23119(SpeI) promoter (fragment): bacterial promoter (Registry of Standard Biological Parts BBa J23119) modified to end with an SpeI site
   4614..4685    +  terminator     rrnB T1 terminator: transcription terminator T1 from the E. coli rrnB gene
   4701..4728    +  terminator     T7Te terminator: phage T7 early transcription terminator
   4831..5550    +  CDS            EYFP: enhanced YFP mammalian codon-optimized
   5574..5645    +  terminator     rrnB T1 terminator: transcription terminator T1 from the E. coli rrnB gene
   5661..5688    +  terminator     T7Te terminator: phage T7 early transcription terminator
   5707..5780    +  promoter       lacI promoter (fragment): lacI
   5781..6860    +  CDS            lacI: LACI_ECOLI - Experimental evidence at protein level: Swiss-Prot protein existence level 1. Repressor of the lactose operon. Binds allolactose as an inducer. From Escherichia coli (strain K12).
   6882..7502    +  CDS            tetR: TETR2_ECOLX - Experimental evidence at protein level: Swiss-Prot protein existence level 1. TetR is the repressor of the tetracycline resistance element; its N-terminal region forms a helix-turn-helix structure and binds DNA. Binding of tetracycline to TetR reduces the repressor affinity for the tetracycline resistance gene (tetA) promoter operator sites. From Escherichia coli.
   7598..7616    -  promoter       tet promoter (fragment): E. coli promoter for tetracycline efflux protein gene
   7626..7746    +  CDS            TcR (fragment): tetracycline efflux protein; tet; confers resistance to tetracycline
>Addgene plasmid #60592 | pAND_yfp | depositor full sequence | sequence record 97359 | pAND_yfp sequence 7764 bps
GCTTCCTCGCTCACTGACTCGCTGCACGAGGCAGACCTCAGCGCTAGCGGAGTGTATACTGGCTTACTAT
GTTGGCACTGATGAGGGTGTCAGTGAAGTGCTTCATGTGGCAGGAGAAAAAAGGCTGCACCGGTGCGTCA
GCAGAATATGTGATACAGGATATATTCCGCTTCCTCGCTCACTGACTCGCTACGCTCGGTCGTTCGACTG
CGGCGAGCGGAAATGGCTTACGAACGGGGCGGAGATTTCCTGGAAGATGCCAGGAAGATACTTAACAGGG
AAGTGAGAGGGCCGCGGCAAAGCCGTTTTTCCATAGGCTCCGCCCCCCTGACAAGCATCACGAAATCTGA
CGCTCAAATCAGTGGTGGCGAAACCCGACAGGACTATAAAGATACCAGGCGTTTCCCCTGGCGGCTCCCT
CGTGCGCTCTCCTGTTCCTGCCTTTCGGTTTACCGGTGTCATTCCGCTGTTATGGCCGCGTTTGTCTCAT
TCCACGCCTGACACTCAGTTCCGGGTAGGCAGTTCGCTCCAAGCTGGACTGTATGCACGAACCCCCCGTT
CAGTCCGACCGCTGCGCCTTATCCGGTAACTATCGTCTTGAGTCCAACCCGGAAAGACATGCAAAAGCAC
CACTGGCAGCAGCCACTGGTAATTGATTTAGAGGAGTTAGTCTTGAAGTCATGCGCCGGTTAAGGCTAAA
CTGAAAGGACAAGTTTTGGTGACTGCGCTCCTCCAAGCCAGTTACCTCGGTTCAAAGAGTTGGTAGCTCA
GAGAACCTTCGAAAAACCGCCCTGCAAGGCGGTTTTTTCGTTTTCAGAGCAAGAGATTACGCGCAGACCA
AAACGATCTCAAGAAGATCATCTTATTAAGGGGTCTGACGCTCAGTGGAACGAAAAATCAATCTAAAGTA
TATATGAGTAAACTTGGTCTGACAGTTACCTTAGAAAAACTCATCGAGCATCAAATGAAACTGCAATTTA
TTCATATCAGGATTATCAATACCATATTTTTGAAAAAGCCGTTTCTGTAATGAAGGAGAAAACTCACCGA
GGCAGTTCCATAGGATGGCAAGATCCTGGTATCGGTCTGCGATTCCGACTCGTCCAACATCAATACAACC
TATTAATTTCCCCTCGTCAAAAATAAGGTTATCAAGTGAGAAATCACCATGAGTGACGACTGAATCCGGT
GAGAATGGCAAAAGCTTATGCATTTCTTTCCAGACTTGTTCAACAGGCCAGCCATTACGCTCGTCATCAA
AATCACTCGCATCAACCAAACCGTTATTCATTCGTGATTGCGCCTGAGCGAGACGAAATACGCGATCGCT
GTTAAAAGGACAATTACAAACAGGAATCGAATGCAACCGGCGCAGGAACACTGCCAGCGCATCAACAATA
TTTTCACCTGAATCAGGATATTCTTCTAATACCTGGAATGCTGTTTTCCCGGGGATCGCAGTGGTGAGTA
ACCATGCATCATCAGGAGTACGGATAAAATGCTTGATGGTCGGAAGAGGCATAAATTCCGTCAGCCAGTT
TAGTCTGACCATCTCATCTGTAACATCATTGGCAACGCTACCTTTGCCATGTTTCAGAAACAACTCTGGC
GCATCGGGCTTCCCATACAATCGATAGATTGTCGCACCTGATTGCCCGACATTATCGCGAGCCCATTTAT
ACCCATATAAATCAGCATCCATGTTGGAATTTAATCGCGGCCTCGAGCAAGACGTTTCCCGTTGAATATG
GCTCATAACACCCCTTGTATTACTGTTTATGTAAGCAGACAGTTTTATTGTTCATGATGATATATTTTTA
TCTTGTGCAATGTACATCAGAGATTTTGAGACACAAGCTTTACTCCACCGTTGGCTTTTTTCCCTATCAG
TGATAGAGATTGACATCCCTATCAGTGATAGAGATAATGAGCACAGATGCTGTAGTGGGATGTGTGTCTC
ACCTGAAGAGTACAAAAGTCCGAAACGGTATCCTCTACAAATAATTTTGTTTAACTATGGACTATGTTTT
CACACAGGAAATACCAGGATGGCACGTAAAACCGCAGCAGAAGCAGAAGAAACCCGTCAGCGTATTATTG
ATGCAGCACTGGAAGTTTTTGTTGCACAGGGTGTTAGTGATGCAACCCTGGATCAGATTGCACGTAAAGC
CGGTGTTACCCGTGGTGCAGTTTATTGGCATTTTAATGGTAAACTGGAAGTTCTGCAGGCAGTTCTGGCA
AGCCGTCAGCATCCGCTGGAACTGGATTTTACACCGGATCTGGGTATTGAACGTAGCTGGGAAGCAGTTG
TTGTTGCAATGCTGGATGCAGTTCATAGTCCGCAGAGCAAACAGTTTAGCGAAATTCTGATTTATCAGGG
TCTGGATGAAAGCGGTCTGATTCATAATCGTATGGTTCAGGCAAGCGATCGTTTTCTGCAGTATATTCAT
CAGGTTCTGCGTCATGCAGTTACCCAGGGTGAACTGCCGATTAATCTGGATCTGCAGACCAGCATTGGTG
TTTTTAAAGGTCTGATTACCGGTCTGCTGTATGAAGGTCTGCGTAGCAAAGATCAGCAGGCACAGATTAT
CAAAGTTGCACTGGGTAGCTTTTGGGCACTGCTGCGTGAACCGCCTCGTTTTCTGCTGTGTGAAGAAGCA
CAGATTAAACAGGTGAAATCCTTCGAATAACTAGGGCCCATACCCCCCAGGCATCAAATAAAACGAAAGG
CTCAGTCGAAAGACTGGGCCTTTCGTTTTATCTGTTGTTTGTCGGTGAACGCTCTCTACTAGAGTCACAC
TGGCTCACCTTCGGGTGGGCCTTTCTGCGTTTATACGCTTGTTGACAATTAATCATCGGCTCGTATAATG
TGTGGAATTGTGAGCGCTCACAATTAGACTGTCGCCGGATGTGTATCCGACCTGACGATGGCCCAAAAGG
GCCGAAACAGTCCTCTACAAATAATTTTGTTTAACTATGGACTATGTTTTAACTACTAGATGGAAAGCAC
CCCGACCAAACAGAAAGCAATTTTTAGCGCAAGCCTGCTGCTGTTTGCAGAACGTGGTTTTGATGCAACC
ACCATGCCGATGATTGCAGAAAATGCAAAAGTTGGTGCAGGCACCATTTATCGCTATTTCAAAAACAAAG
AAAGCCTGGTGAACGAACTGTTTCAGCAGCATGTTAATGAATTTCTGCAGTGTATTGAAAGCGGTCTGGC
AAATGAACGTGATGGTTATCGTGATGGCTTTCATCACATTTTTGAAGGTATGGTGACCTTTACCAAAAAT
CATCCGCGTGCACTGGGTTTTATCAAAACCCATAGCCAGGGCACCTTTCTGACCGAAGAAAGCCGTCTGG
CATATCAGAAACTGGTTGAATTTGTGTGCACCTTTTTTCGTGAAGGTCAGAAACAGGGTGTGATTCGTAA
TCTGCCGGAAAATGCACTGATTGCAATTCTGTTTGGCAGCTTTATGGAAGTGTATGAAATGATCGAGAAC
GATTATCTGAGCCTGACCGATGAACTGCTGACCGGTGTTGAAGAAAGCCTGTGGGCAGCACTGAGCCGTC
AGAGCTAACTAGGGCCCATACCCCCAGGCATCAAATAAAACGAAAGGCTCAGTCGAAAGACTGGGCCTTT
CGTTTTATCTGTTGTTTGTCGGTGAACGCTCTCTACTAGAGTCACACTGGCTCACCTTCGGGTGGGCCTT
TCTGCGTTTATAGGAGTCTATGATTGGTCCAGATTCGTTACCAATTGACAGCTAGCTCAGTCCTAGGTAT
ATACATACATGCTTGTTTGTTTGTAAACAATCCGCGTGATAGGTCTGATTCGTTACCAATTGACGGAATG
AACGTTCATTCCGATAATGCTAGCAGTACGTCTGAGCGTGATACCCGCTCACTGAAGATGGCCCGGTAGG
GCCGAAACGTACCTCTACAAATAATTTTGTTTAACTATGGACTATGTTTGAAAGGGAGAAATACTAGATG
GCACGTACCCCGAGCCGTAGCAGCATTGGTAGCCTGCGTAGTCCGCATACCCATAAAGCAATTCTGACCA
GCACCATTGAAATCCTGAAAGAATGTGGTTATAGCGGTCTGAGCATTGAAAGCGTTGCACGTCGTGCCGG
TGCAAGCAAACCGACCATTTATCGTTGGTGGACCAATAAAGCAGCACTGATTGCCGAAGTGTATGAAAAT
GAAAGCGAACAGGTGCGTAAATTTCCGGATCTGGGTAGCTTTAAAGCCGATCTGGATTTTCTGCTGCGTA
ATCTGTGGAAAGTTTGGCGTGAAACCATTTGTGGTGAAGCATTTCGTTGTGTTATTGCAGAAGCACAGCT
GGACCCTGCAACCCTGACCCAGCTGAAAGATCAGTTTATGGAACGTCGTCGTGAGATGCCGAAAAAACTG
GTTGAAAATGCCATTAGCAATGGTGAACTGCCGAAAGATACCAATCGTGAACTGCTGCTGGATATGATTT
TTGGTTTTTGTTGGTATCGCCTGCTGACCGAACAGCTGACCGTTGAACAGGATATTGAAGAATTTACCTT
CCTGCTGATTAATGGTGTTTGTCCGGGTACACAGCGTTAACTAGGGCCCATACCCCCAGGCATCAAATAA
AACGAAAGGCTCAGTCGAAAGACTGGGCCTTTCGTTTTATCTGTTGTTTGTCGGTGAACGCTCTCTACTA
GAGTCACACTGGCTCACCTTCGGGTGGGCCTTTCTGCGTTTATATACGCGACGTACGGTGGAATCTGATT
CGTTACCAATTGACATGATACGAAACGTACCGTATCGTTAAGGTTACTAGAGAAAGAGGAGAAATACTAG
ATGGTGAGCAAGGGCGAGGAGCTGTTCACCGGGGTGGTGCCCATCCTGGTCGAGCTGGACGGCGACGTAA
ACGGCCACAAGTTCAGCGTGTCCGGCGAGGGCGAGGGCGATGCCACCTACGGCAAGCTGACCCTGAAGTT
CATCTGCACCACCGGCAAGCTGCCCGTGCCCTGGCCCACCCTCGTGACCACCTTCGGCTACGGCCTGCAA
TGCTTCGCCCGCTACCCCGACCACATGAAGCTGCACGACTTCTTCAAGTCCGCCATGCCCGAAGGCTACG
TCCAGGAGCGCACCATCTTCTTCAAGGACGACGGCAACTACAAGACCCGCGCCGAGGTGAAGTTCGAGGG
CGACACCCTGGTGAACCGCATCGAGCTGAAGGGCATCGACTTCAAGGAGGACGGCAACATCCTGGGGCAC
AAGCTGGAGTACAACTACAACAGCCACAACGTCTATATCATGGCCGACAAGCAGAAGAACGGCATCAAGG
TGAACTTCAAGATCCGCCACAACATCGAGGACGGCAGCGTGCAGCTCGCCGACCACTACCAGCAGAACAC
CCCCATCGGCGACGGCCCCGTGCTGCTGCCCGACAACCACTACCTGAGCTACCAGTCCGCCCTGAGCAAA
GACCCCAACGAGAAGCGCGATCACATGGTCCTGCTGGAGTTCGTGACCGCCGCCGGGATCACTCTCGGCA
TGGACGAGCTGTACAAGTAACTAGGGCCCATACCCCCAGGCATCAAATAAAACGAAAGGCTCAGTCGAAA
GACTGGGCCTTTCGTTTTATCTGTTGTTTGTCGGTGAACGCTCTCTACTAGAGTCACACTGGCTCACCTT
CGGGTGGGCCTTTCTGCGTTTATAAATGGCGGCGCGCCATCGAATGGCGCAAAACCTTTCGCGGTATGGC
ATGATAGCGCCCGGAAGAGAGTCAATTCAGGGTGGTGAATATGAAACCAGTAACGTTATACGATGTCGCA
GAGTATGCCGGTGTCTCTTATCAGACCGTTTCCCGCGTGGTGAACCAGGCCAGCCACGTTTCTGCGAAAA
CGCGGGAAAAAGTGGAAGCGGCGATGGCGGAGCTGAATTACATTCCCAACCGCGTGGCACAACAACTGGC
GGGCAAACAGTCGTTGCTGATTGGCGTTGCCACCTCCAGTCTGGCCCTGCACGCGCCGTCGCAAATTGTC
GCGGCGATTAAATCTCGCGCCGATCAACTGGGTGCCAGCGTGGTGGTGTCGATGGTAGAACGAAGCGGCG
TCGAAGCCTGTAAAGCGGCGGTGCACAATCTTCTCGCGCAACGCGTCAGTGGGCTGATCATTAACTATCC
GCTGGATGACCAGGATGCCATTGCTGTGGAAGCTGCCTGCACTAATGTTCCGGCGTTATTTCTTGATGTC
TCTGACCAGACACCCATCAACAGTATTATTTTCTCCCATGAGGACGGTACGCGACTGGGCGTGGAGCATC
TGGTCGCATTGGGTCACCAGCAAATCGCGCTGTTAGCGGGCCCATTAAGTTCTGTCTCGGCGCGTCTGCG
TCTGGCTGGCTGGCATAAATATCTCACTCGCAATCAAATTCAGCCGATAGCGGAACGGGAAGGCGACTGG
AGTGCCATGTCCGGTTTTCAACAAACCATGCAAATGCTGAATGAGGGCATCGTTCCCACTGCGATGCTGG
TTGCCAACGATCAGATGGCGCTGGGCGCAATGCGCGCCATTACCGAGTCCGGGCTGCGCGTTGGTGCGGA
TATCTCGGTAGTGGGATACGACGATACCGAAGATAGCTCATGTTATATCCCGCCGTTAACCACCATCAAA
CAGGATTTTCGCCTGCTGGGGCAAACCAGCGTGGACCGCTTGCTGCAACTCTCTCAGGGCCAGGCGGTGA
AGGGCAATCAGCTGTTGCCAGTCTCACTGGTGAAAAGAAAAACCACCCTGGCGCCCAATACGCAAACCGC
CTCTCCCCGCGCGTTGGCCGATTCATTAATGCAGCTGGCACGACAGGTTTCCCGACTGGAAAGCGGGCAG
TGATAATCCAGGAGGAAAAAAATGTCCAGATTAGATAAAAGTAAAGTGATTAACAGCGCATTAGAGCTGC
TTAATGAGGTCGGAATCGAAGGTTTAACAACCCGTAAACTCGCCCAGAAGCTAGGTGTAGAGCAGCCTAC
ATTGTATTGGCATGTAAAAAATAAGCGGGCTTTGCTCGACGCCTTAGCCATTGAGATGTTAGATAGGCAC
CATACTCACTTTTGCCCTTTAGAAGGGGAAAGCTGGCAAGATTTTTTACGTAATAACGCTAAAAGTTTTA
GATGTGCTTTACTAAGTCATCGCGATGGAGCAAAAGTACATTTAGGTACACGGCCTACAGAAAAACAGTA
TGAAACTCTCGAAAATCAATTAGCCTTTTTATGCCAACAAGGTTTTTCACTAGAGAATGCATTATATGCA
CTCAGCGCTGTGGGGCATTTTACTTTAGGTTGCGTATTGGAAGATCAAGAGCATCAAGTCGCTAAAGAAG
AAAGGGAAACACCTACTACTGATAGTATGCCGCCATTATTACGACAAGCTATCGAATTATTTGATCACCA
AGGTGCAGAGCCAGCCTTCTTATTCGGCCTTGAATTGATCATATGCGGATTAGAAAAACAACTTAAATGT
GAAAGTGGGTCCTAATAATTGGTAACGAATCAGACAATTGACGGCTCGAGGGAGTAGCATAGGGTTTGCA
GAATCCCTGCTTCGTCCATTTGACAGGCACATTATGCATCGATGATAAGCTGTCAAACATGAGCAGATCC
TCTACGCCGGACGCATCGTGGCCGGCATCACCGGCGCCACAGGTGCGGTTGCTGGCGCCTATATCGCCGA
CATCACCGATGGGGAAGATCGGGCTCGCCACTTCGGGCTCATGAGCAAATATTTTATCTGAGGT
