>Addgene plasmid #60592 | pAND_yfp | addgene partial sequence | sequence record 105869 | pENTR-R 5'-ATGGCTCATAACACCCCTTG-3'
TGATGATATATTTTTATCTTGTGCAATGTACATCAGAGATTTTGAGACACAAGCTTTACTCCACCGTTGG
CTTTTTTCCCTATCAGTGATAGAGATTGACATCCCTATCAGTGATAGAGATAATGAGCACAGATGCTGTA
GTGGGATGTGTGTCTCACCTGAAGAGTACAAAAGTCCGAAACGGTATCCTCTACAAATAATTTTGTTTAA
CTATGGACTATGTTTTCACACAGGAAATACCAGGATGGCACGTAAAACCGCAGCAGAAGCAGAAGAAACC
CGTCAGCGTATTATTGATGCAGCACTGGAAGTTTTTGTTGCACAGGGTGTTAGTGATGCAACCCTGGATC
AGATTGCACGTAAAGCCGGTGTTACCCGTGGTGCAGTTTATTGGCATTTTAATGGTAAACTGGAAGTTCT
GCAGGCAGTTCTGGCAAGCCGTCAGCATCCGCTGGAACTGGATTTTACACCGGATCTGGGTATTGAACGT
AGCTGGGAAGCAGTTGTTGTTGCAATGCTGGATGCAGTTCATAGTCCGCAGAGCAAACAGTTTAGCGAAA
TTCTGATTTATCAGGGTCTGGATGAAAGCGGTCTGATTCATAATCGTATGGTTCAGGCAAGCGATCGTTT
TCTGCAGTATATTCATCAGGTTCTGCGTCATGCAGTTACCCAGGGTGAACTGCCGATTAATCTGGATCTG
CAGACCAGCATTGGTGTTTTTAAAGGTCTGATTACCGGTCTGCTGTATGAAGGTCTGCGTAGCAAAGATC
AGCAGGCACAGATTATCA
