>Addgene plasmid #60592 | pAND_yfp | addgene partial sequence | sequence record 106207 | C-ter-GFP 5'-CTCCTCGCCCTTGCTCAC-3'
CGATACGGTACGTTTCGTATCATGTCAATTGGTAACGAATCAGATTCCACCGTACGTCGCGTATATAAAC
GCAGAAAGGCCCACCCGAAGGTGAGCCAGTGTGACTCTAGTAGAGAGCGTTCACCGACAAACAACAGATA
AAACGAAAGGCCCAGTCTTTCGACTGAGCCTTTCGTTTTATTTGATGCCTGGGGGTATGGGCCCTAGTTA
ACGCTGTGTACCCGGACAAACACCATTAATCAGCAGGAAGGTAAATTCTTCAATATCCTGTTCAACGGTC
AGCTGTTCGGTCAGCAGGCGATACCAACAAAAACCAAAAATCATATCCAGCAGCAGTTCACGATTGGTAT
CTTTCGGCAGTTCACCATTGCTAATGGCATTTTCAACCAGTTTTTTCGGCATCTCACGACGACGTTCCAT
AAACTGATCTTTCAGCTGGGTCAGGGTTGCAGGGTCCAGCTGTGCTTCTGCAATAACACAACGAAATGCT
TCACCACAAATGGTTTCACGCCAAACTTTCCACAGATTACGCAGCAGAAAATCCAGATCGGCTTTAAAGC
TACCCAGATCCGGAAATTTACGCACCTGTTCGCTTTCATTTTCATACACTTCGGCAATCAGTGCTGCTTT
ATTGGTCCACCAACGATAAATGGTCGGTTTGCTTGCACCGGCACGACGTGCAACGCTTTCAATGCTCAGA
CCGCTATAACCACATTCTTTCAGGATTTCAATGGTGCTGGTCAGAATTGCTTT
