>Addgene plasmid #60592 | pAND_yfp | addgene partial sequence | sequence record 107930 | pTac-F 5'-cggctcgtataatgtgtgga-3'
TGTATCCGACCTGACGATGGCCCAAAAGGGCCGAAACAGTCCTCTACAAATAATTTTGTTTAACTATGGA
CTATGTTTTAACTACTAGATGGAAAGCACCCCGACCAAACAGAAAGCAATTTTTAGCGCAAGCCTGCTGC
TGTTTGCAGAACGTGGTTTTGATGCAACCACCATGCCGATGATTGCAGAAAATGCAAAAGTTGGTGCAGG
CACCATTTATCGCTATTTCAAAAACAAAGAAAGCCTGGTGAACGAACTGTTTCAGCAGCATGTTAATGAA
TTTCTGCAGTGTATTGAAAGCGGTCTGGCAAATGAACGTGATGGTTATCGTGATGGCTTTCATCACATTT
TTGAAGGTATGGTGACCTTTACCAAAAATCATCCGCGTGCACTGGGTTTTATCAAAACCCATAGCCAGGG
CACCTTTCTGACCGAAGAAAGCCGTCTGGCATATCAGAAACTGGTTGAATTTGTGTGCACCTTTTTTCGT
GAAGGTCAGAAACAGGGTGTGATTCGTAATCTGCCGGAAAATGCACTGATTGCAATTCTGTTTGGCAGCT
TTATGGAAGTGTATGAAATGATCGAGAACGATTATCTGAGCCTGACCGATGAACTGCTGACCGGTGTTGA
AGAAAGCCTGTGGGCAGCACTGAGCCGTCAGAGCTAACTAGGGCCCATACCCCCAGGCATCAAATAAAAC
GAAAGGCTCAGTCGAAAGACTGGGCCTTTCGTTTTATCTGTTGTTTGTCGGTGAACGCTCTCTACTAGAG
TCACACTGGCTCACCTTCGGGTGGGCCTTTCTGCGTTTATAGGAGTCTATGATTGGTCCAGATTCGTTAC
CAATTGACAGCTAGCTCAGTCCTAGGTATATACATACATGCTTGTTTGTTTGTAAACAATCCGCGTGATA
GGTCTGATTCGTTACCAATTGACGGAATGAACGTTCATT
